>Addgene plasmid #42968 | I-AACC | depositor partial sequence | sequence record 58233 | I-AACC sequence 424 bps
CGTCTCCTGACCCCAGAGCAGGTCGTGGCAATCGCCTCCAACATTGGCGGGAAACAGGCACTCGAGACTG
TCCAGCGCCTGCTTCCCGTGCTGTGCCAAGCGCACGGACTCACCCCAGAGCAGGTCGTGGCAATCGCCTC
CAACATTGGCGGGAAACAGGCACTCGAGACTGTCCAGCGCCTGCTTCCCGTGCTGTGCCAAGCGCACGGC
CTCACCCCAGAGCAGGTCGTGGCGATCGCAAGCCACGACGGAGGAAAGCAAGCCTTGGAAACAGTACAGA
GGCTGTTGCCTGTGCTGTGCCAAGCGCACGGATTAACCCCAGAGCAGGTCGTGGCGATCGCAAGCCACGA
CGGAGGAAAGCAAGCCTTGGAAACAGTACAGAGGCTGTTGCCTGTGCTGTGCCAAGCGCACGGCTTAAGA
GACG
