>Addgene plasmid #42968 | I-AACC | addgene partial sequence | sequence record 60029 | M13-F20 5'-TGTAAAACGACGGCCAGT-3'
CTATAGGGCGAATTGGGCCCTCTAGATGCATGCTCGAGCGGCCGCCAGTGTGATGGATATCTGCAGAATT
CGCCCTTATATAGATGCCGTCCTAGCGCGTCTCCTGACCCCAGAGCAGGTCGTGGCAATCGCCTCCAACA
TTGGCGGGAAACAGGCACTCGAGACTGTCCAGCGCCTGCTTCCCGTGCTGTGCCAAGCGCACGGACTCAC
CCCAGAGCAGGTCGTGGCAATCGCCTCCAACATTGGCGGGAAACAGGCACTCGAGACTGTCCAGCGCCTG
CTTCCCGTGCTGTGCCAAGCGCACGGCCTCACCCCAGAGCAGGTCGTGGCGATCGCAAGCCACGACGGAG
GAAAGCAAGCCTTGGAAACAGTACAGAGGCTGTTGCCTGTGCTGTGCCAAGCGCACGGATTAACCCCAGA
GCAGGTCGTGGCGATCGCAAGCCACGACGGAGGAAAGCAAGCCTTGGAAACAGTACAGAGGCTGTTGCCT
GTGCTGTGCCAAGCGCACGGCTTAAGAGACGTGGGCACAGGAAAGATACTTAAGGGCGAATTCCAGCACA
CTGGCGGCCGTTACTAGTGGATCCGAGCTCGGTACCAAGCTTGGCGTAATCATGGTCATAGCTGTTTCCT
GTGTGAAATTGTTATCCGCTCACAATTCCACACAACATACGAGCCGGAAGCATAAAGTGTAAAGCCTGGG
GTGCCTAATGAGTGAGCTAACTCACATTAATTGCGTTGCGCTCACTGCCCGCTTTCCAGTCGGGAAACCT
GTCGTGCCAGCTGCATTAATGAATCGGCCAACGCGCGGGGAGAGGCGGTTTGCGTATTGGGCGCTCTTCC
GCTTCCTCGCTCACTGACTCGCTGCGCTCGGTCGTTCGGCTGCGGCGAGCGGTATCAGCTCACTCAAAGG
CGG
