[The description below was written by a language model from this plasmid's Addgene catalogue record.]
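Description:
I-AACC is a bacterial cloning plasmid built on the commercial pCRII-TOPO backbone (about 3.97 kb without insert), carrying a 424 bp synthetic insert that was introduced by TOPO cloning. It is a high-copy plasmid maintained in E. coli and is listed with dual ampicillin and kanamycin resistance, consistent with the two selectable markers that pCRII-TOPO normally carries. The insert sits between T7 and M13-reverse priming sites, which are the ones recorded for sequence verification. No feature table accompanies the record, so the position and orientation of individual backbone elements are not documented here.

The record gives the insert only the same name as the plasmid and describes it as synthetic. It does not state a promoter, tag, reporter or any expression function, and the vector type indicates a storage and cloning construct rather than an expression vector. The plasmid was deposited in connection with a TALEN genome-editing system developed for generating human stem cell-based disease models. In that context, the name and the roughly 424 bp size fit a pre-assembled block of four TALE repeat units specifying the bases A-A-C-C, with the "I" prefix plausibly marking its position in an ordered assembly. This interpretation is an inference, as the catalogue fields do not spell it out. On that reading, the plasmid would be one member of a library of multimer modules from which fragments are taken and joined to build custom TALE DNA-binding arrays, rather than a construct used on its own in cells.
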