Addgene plasmid #42968: I-AACC
Depositing lab: Chad Cowan & Kiran Musunuru. Depositing organization: Harvard University. Publication: A TALEN Genome-Editing System for Generating Human Stem Cell-Based Disease Models. Ding Q, Lee YK, Schaefer EA, Peters DT, Veres A, Kim K, Kuperwasser N, Motola DL, Meissner TB, Hendriks WT, Trevisan M, Gupta RM, Moisan A, Banks E, Friesen M, Schinzel RT, Xia F, Tang A, Xia Y, Figueroa E, Wann A, Ahfeldt T, Daheron L, Zhang F, Rubin LL, Peng LF, Chung RT, Musunuru K, Cowan CA. Cell Stem Cell. 2012 Dec 12. pii: S1934-5909(12)00645-5. doi: 10.1016/j.stem.2012.11.011. PubMed 23246482.
Backbone
  Vector backbone: pCRII-TOPO
  Backbone manufacturer: Invitrogen
  Backbone size w/o insert (bp): 3973
  Vector type: Bacterial Cloning
Growth in bacteria
  Bacterial resistance: Ampicillin and Kanamycin, 100 & 50 μg/mL
  Growth temperature: 37°C
  Growth strain: Top10
  Copy number: High Copy
Gene/Insert
  Gene/Insert name: I-AACC
  Species: Synthetic
  Insert size (bp): 424
  Cloning method: TOPO Cloning
  Sequencing primers: 5′ T7; 3′ M13-rev
Terms and licenses: Academic/Nonprofit Terms; Industry Terms: Not Available to Industry
How to cite: I-AACC was a gift from Chad Cowan & Kiran Musunuru (Addgene plasmid # 42968 ; http://n2t.net/addgene:42968 ; RRID:Addgene_42968)
